Addgene plasmid #185177: pST_SYUA_HUMAN (pBS0330)
Purpose: For the mammalian expression of the human protein SYUA_HUMAN. This is one of the top performing targets in our apoptosis assay (it protected from apoptosis).
Depositing lab: Pamela Silver. Depositing organization: Harvard Medical School. Publication: Natural and Designed Proteins Inspired by Extremotolerant Organisms Can Form Condensates and Attenuate Apoptosis in Human Cells. Veling MT, Nguyen DT, Thadani NN, Oster ME, Rollins NJ, Brock KP, Bethel NP, Lim S, Baker D, Way JC, Marks DS, Chang RL, Silver PA. ACS Synth Biol. 2022 Mar 18;11(3):1292-1302. doi: 10.1021/acssynbio.1c00572. Epub 2022 Feb 18. PubMed 35176859.
Backbone
  Vector backbone: YK 02
  Vector type: Mammalian Expression
Growth in bacteria
  Bacterial resistance: Ampicillin, 100 μg/mL
  Growth temperature: 37°C
  Growth strain: DH5alpha
  Copy number: High Copy
Gene/Insert
  Gene/Insert name: SYUA_HUMAN
  Species: H. sapiens (human)
  Insert size (bp): 459
  Cloning method: Gibson Cloning
Terms and licenses: Academic/Nonprofit Terms; Industry Terms: Not Available to Industry
Depositor comments: This is one of the top performing targets in our apoptosis assay (it protected from apoptosis). See supplemental table 2 in our paper to see its performance in our assay. The negative control for this assay is pSecTag2 B which can be obtained from Thermo here https://www.thermofisher.com/order/catalog/product/V90020
How to cite: pST_SYUA_HUMAN (pBS0330) was a gift from Pamela Silver (Addgene plasmid # 185177 ; http://n2t.net/addgene:185177 ; RRID:Addgene_185177)
