[The description below was written by a language model from this plasmid's Addgene catalogue record and pLannotate feature annotations shown in this document.]
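Description:
pST_SYUA_HUMAN (pBS0330) is a mammalian expression plasmid of about 5.4 kb that carries the human alpha-synuclein coding sequence (SNCA, UniProt entry SYUA_HUMAN), inserted by Gibson cloning into a backbone recorded as YK 02. It is propagated in E. coli from a high-copy ColE1/pUC-type origin with ampicillin selection through the bla gene and its native promoter. An f1 origin is also present, which would allow single-stranded DNA production. Small annotated fragments of bom, lacI, the lac promoter and operator, and a short HIV-1 LTR match appear to be backbone remnants or incidental sequence hits rather than functional parts.

The expression cassette is driven by the human cytomegalovirus immediate early enhancer and promoter. A T7 promoter lies just upstream of the insert and is commonly used for in vitro transcription or as a sequencing primer site. The SNCA open reading frame is followed closely by a partial match to the FLAG epitope, suggesting a C-terminal FLAG tag for detection, although the record does not confirm that it is fused in frame. Transcripts terminate at the bovine growth hormone polyadenylation signal. A second cassette places the Sh ble bleomycin/Zeocin resistance gene under tandem SV40 early and bacterial EM7 promoters, ending in an SV40 polyadenylation signal. This arrangement allows Zeocin selection in both mammalian cells and bacteria.

The plasmid belongs to a set built to test natural and designed proteins inspired by extremotolerant organisms for condensate formation and attenuation of apoptosis in human cells. The depositors note that alpha-synuclein was among the top performers in their apoptosis assay, protecting cells from apoptosis, with the pSecTag2 B vector used as the negative control.
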