Features (pLannotate 1.2.2; 22 found; start..end, strand, type, name):
     33..85      -  misc_feature   bom (fragment): basis of mobility region from pBR322
    240..619     +  enhancer       CMV enhancer: human cytomegalovirus immediate early enhancer
    620..823     +  promoter       CMV promoter: human cytomegalovirus (CMV) immediate early promoter
    819..852     +  LTR            5' LTR (truncated) (fragment): truncated 5' long terminal repeat (LTR) from HIV-1
    868..886     +  promoter       T7 promoter: promoter for bacteriophage T7 RNA polymerase
    910..1329    +  CDS            SNCA (sequence partly withheld): SYUA_HUMAN - Also known as NACP, PARK1. Experimental evidence at protein level: Swiss-Prot protein existence level 1. Neuronal protein that plays several roles in synaptic activity such as regulation of synaptic vesicle trafficking and subsequent neurotransmitter release. Participates as a monomer in synaptic vesicle exocytosis by enhancing vesicle priming, fusion and dilation of exocytotic fusion pores (PubMed:28288128, PubMed:30404828). Mechanistically, acts by increasing local Ca(2+) release from microdomains which is essential for the enhancement of ATP-induced exocytosis (PubMed:30404828)
   1345..1365    +  CDS            FLAG (fragment): FLAG® epitope tag, followed by an enterokinase cleavage site
   1388..1612    +  polyA_signal   bGH poly(A) signal: bovine growth hormone polyadenylation signal
   1616..1637    +  promoter       SV40 promoter (fragment): SV40 enhancer and early promoter
   1658..2086    +  rep_origin     f1 ori (sequence partly withheld): f1 bacteriophage origin of replication; arrow indicates direction of (+) strand synthesis
   2100..2429    +  promoter       SV40 promoter: SV40 enhancer and early promoter
   2477..2524    +  promoter       EM7 promoter: synthetic bacterial promoter&nbsp
   2543..2917    +  CDS            BleoR: antibiotic-binding protein; Sh ble from Streptoalloteichus hindustanus; confers resistance to bleomycin, phleomycin, and Zeocin™
   2927..3052    +  CDS            ble (fragment): BLE_KLEPN - Experimental evidence at protein level: Swiss-Prot protein existence level 1. Binding protein with a strong affinity to the bleomycin family of antibiotics. Binds to CL990; an antimitotic-antibiotic compound. From Klebsiella pneumoniae.
   3047..3168    +  polyA_signal   SV40 poly(A) signal: SV40 polyadenylation signal
   3241..3257    -  protein_bind   lac operator: The lac repressor binds to the lac operator to inhibit transcription in E. coli. This inhibition can be relieved by adding lactose or isopropyl-β-D-thiogalactopyranoside (IPTG). lac repressor encoded by lacI
   3265..3295    -  promoter       lac promoter: promoter for the E. coli lac operon
   3310..3331    -  protein_bind   CAP binding site: CAP binding activates transcription in the presence of cAMP. E. coli catabolite activator protein
   3344..3436    -  CDS            lacI (fragment): lac repressor; lacI; The lac repressor binds to the lac operator to inhibit transcription in E. coli. This inhibition can be relieved by adding lactose or isopropyl-β-D-thiogalactopyranoside (IPTG).
   3619..4207    -  rep_origin     ori: high-copy-number ColE1/pMB1/pBR322/pUC origin of replication
   4378..5238    -  CDS            AmpR: β-lactamase; bla; confers resistance to ampicillin, carbenicillin, and related antibiotics
   5239..5343    -  promoter       AmpR promoter: bla
>Addgene plasmid #185177 | pST_SYUA_HUMAN (pBS0330) | addgene full sequence | sequence record 366755 | Addgene NGS Result
ACGTCGACGGATCGGGAGATCTCCCGATCCCCTATGGTGCACTCTCAGTACAATCTGCTCTGATGCCGCA
TAGTTAAGCCAGTATCTGCTCCCTGCTTGTGTGTTGGAGGTCGCTGAGTAGTGCGCGAGCAAAATTTAAG
CTACAACAAGGCAAGGCTTGACCGACAATTGCATGAAGAATCTGCTTAGGGTTAGGCGTTTTGCGCTGCT
TCGCGATGTACGGGCCAGATATACGCGTTGACATTGATTATTGACTAGTTATTAATAGTAATCAATTACG
GGGTCATTAGTTCATAGCCCATATATGGAGTTCCGCGTTACATAACTTACGGTAAATGGCCCGCCTGGCT
GACCGCCCAACGACCCCCGCCCATTGACGTCAATAATGACGTATGTTCCCATAGTAACGCCAATAGGGAC
TTTCCATTGACGTCAATGGGTGGAGTATTTACGGTAAACTGCCCACTTGGCAGTACATCAAGTGTATCAT
ATGCCAAGTACGCCCCCTATTGACGTCAATGACGGTAAATGGCCCGCCTGGCATTATGCCCAGTACATGA
CCTTATGGGACTTTCCTACTTGGCAGTACATCTACGTATTAGTCATCGCTATTACCATGGTGATGCGGTT
TTGGCAGTACATCAATGGGCGTGGATAGCGGTTTGACTCACGGGGATTTCCAAGTCTCCACCCCATTGAC
GTCAATGGGAGTTTGTTTTGGCACCAAAATCAACGGGACTTTCCAAAATGTCGTAACAACTCCGCCCCAT
TGACGCAAATGGGCGGTAGGCGTGTACGGTGGGAGGTCTATATAAGCAGAGCTCTCTGGCTAACTAGAGA
ACCCACTGCTTACTGGCTTATCGAAATTAATACGACTCACTATAGGGAGACCCAAGCTGGCTAGCCACCA
TGGACGTCTTCATGAAGGGGCTGAGCAAGGCGAAGGAGGGGGTGGTGGCCGCCGCCGAGAAGACCAAGCA
GGGCGTGGCCGAGGCCGCCGGTAAAACTAAAGAA
[192 nt withheld, positions 1015-1206]
CTGGGCAAGAACGAGGAGGGCGCCCCCCAGGAGGGCATCCTGGAGGATATGCCCGTGGACCCCGACAACG
AGGCCTATGAGATGCCCAGCGAGGAGGGCTACCAGGACTACGAGCCCGAGGCCTGAGGATCTGGGGACTA
CAAGGACGACGACGACAAGTGAACCCGCTGATCAGCCTCGACTGTGCCTTCTAGTTGCCAGCCATCTGTT
GTTTGCCCCTCCCCCGTGCCTTCCTTGACCCTGGAAGGTGCCACTCCCACTGTCCTTTCCTAATAAAATG
AGGAAATTGCATCGCATTGTCTGAGTAGGTGTCATTCTATTCTGGGGGGTGGGGTGGGGCAGGACAGCAA
GGGGGAGGATTGGGAAGACAATAGCAGGCATGCTGGGGATGCGGTGGGCTCTATGGCTTCTGAGGCGGAA
AGAACCAGCTGGGGCTCTAGGGGGTATCCCC
[124 nt withheld, positions 1658-1781]
C
[91 nt withheld, positions 1783-1873]
A
[49 nt withheld, positions 1875-1923]
CCTTTGACGTTGGAGTCCACGTTCTTT
[37 nt withheld, positions 1951-1987]
ACCCTATCTCGGTCTATTCTTTTGATTTATAAGGGATTTTGCCGATTTCGGCCTATTGGTTAAAAAATGA
GCTGATTTAACAAAAATTTAACGCGAATTAATTCTGTGGAATGTGTGTCAGTTAGGGTGTGGAAAGTCCC
CAGGCTCCCCAGCAGGCAGAAGTATGCAAAGCATGCATCTCAATTAGTCAGCAACCAGGTGTGGAAAGTC
CCCAGGCTCCCCAGCAGGCAGAAGTATGCAAAGCATGCATCTCAATTAGTCAGCAACCATAGTCCCGCCC
CTAACTCCGCCCATCCCGCCCCTAACTCCGCCCAGTTCCGCCCATTCTCCGCCCCATGGCTGACTAATTT
TTTTTATTTATGCAGAGGCCGAGGCCGCCTCTGCCTCTGAGCTATTCCAGAAGTAGTGAGGAGGCTTTTT
TGGAGGCCTAGGCTTTTGCAAAAAGCTCCCGGGAGCTTGTATATCCATTTTCGGATCTGATCAGCACGTG
TTGACAATTAATCATCGGCATAGTATATCGGCATAGTATAATACGACAAGGTGAGGAACTAAACCATGGC
CAAGTTGACCAGTGCCGTTCCGGTGCTCACCGCGCGCGACGTCGCCGGAGCGGTCGAGTTCTGGACCGAC
CGGCTCGGGTTCTCCCGGGACTTCGTGGAGGACGACTTCGCCGGTGTGGTCCGGGACGACGTGACCCTGT
TCATCAGCGCGGTCCAGGACCAGGTGGTGCCGGACAACACCCTGGCCTGGGTGTGGGTGCGCGGCCTGGA
CGAGCTGTACGCCGAGTGGTCGGAGGTCGTGTCCACGAACTTCCGGGACGCCTCCGGGCCGGCCATGACC
GAGATCGGCGAGCAGCCGTGGGGGCGGGAGTTCGCCCTGCGCGACCCGGCCGGCAACTGCGTGCACTTCG
TGGCCGAGGAGCAGGACTGACACGTGCTACGAGATTTCGATTCCACCGCCGCCTTCTATGAAAGGTTGGG
CTTCGGAATCGTTTTCCGGGACGCCGGCTGGATGATCCTCCAGCGCGGGGATCTCATGCTGGAGTTCTTC
GCCCACCCCAACTTGTTTATTGCAGCTTATAATGGTTACAAATAAAGCAATAGCATCACAAATTTCACAA
ATAAAGCATTTTTTTCACTGCATTCTAGTTGTGGTTTGTCCAAACTCATCAATGTATCTTATCATGTCTG
TATACCGTCGACCTCTAGCTAGAGCTTGGCGTAATCATGGTCATAGCTGTTTCCTGTGTGAAATTGTTAT
CCGCTCACAATTCCACACAACATACGAGCCGGAAGCATAAAGTGTAAAGCCTGGGGTGCCTAATGAGTGA
GCTAACTTACATTAATTGCGTTGCGCTCACTGCCCGCTTTCCAGTCGGGAAACCTGTCGTGCCAGCTGCA
TTAATGAATCGGCCAACGCGCGGGGAGAGGCGGTTTGCGTATTGGGCGCTCTTCCGCTTCCTCGCTCACT
GACTCGCTGCGCTCGGTCGTTCGGCTGCGGCGAGCGGTATCAGCTCACTCAAAGGCGGTAATACGGTTAT
CCACAGAATCAGGGGATAACGCAGGAAAGAACATGTGAGCAAAAGGCCAGCAAAAGGCCAGGAACCGTAA
AAAGGCCGCGTTGCTGGCGTTTTTCCATAGGCTCCGCCCCCCTGACGAGCATCACAAAAATCGACGCTCA
AGTCAGAGGTGGCGAAACCCGACAGGACTATAAAGATACCAGGCGTTTCCCCCTGGAAGCTCCCTCGTGC
GCTCTCCTGTTCCGACCCTGCCGCTTACCGGATACCTGTCCGCCTTTCTCCCTTCGGGAAGCGTGGCGCT
TTCTCATAGCTCACGCTGTAGGTATCTCAGTTCGGTGTAGGTCGTTCGCTCCAAGCTGGGCTGTGTGCAC
GAACCCCCCGTTCAGCCCGACCGCTGCGCCTTATCCGGTAACTATCGTCTTGAGTCCAACCCGGTAAGAC
ACGACTTATCGCCACTGGCAGCAGCCACTGGTAACAGGATTAGCAGAGCGAGGTATGTAGGCGGTGCTAC
AGAGTTCTTGAAGTGGTGGCCTAACTACGGCTACACTAGAAGAACAGTATTTGGTATCTGCGCTCTGCTG
AAGCCAGTTACCTTCGGAAAAAGAGTTGGTAGCTCTTGATCCGGCAAACAAACCACCGCTGGTAGCGGTG
GTTTTTTTGTTTGCAAGCAGCAGATTACGCGCAGAAAAAAAGGATCTCAAGAAGATCCTTTGATCTTTTC
TACGGGGTCTGACGCTCAGTGGAACGAAAACTCACGTTAAGGGATTTTGGTCATGAGATTATCAAAAAGG
ATCTTCACCTAGATCCTTTTAAATTAAAAATGAAGTTTTAAATCAATCTAAAGTATATATGAGTAAACTT
GGTCTGACAGTTACCAATGCTTAATCAGTGAGGCACCTATCTCAGCGATCTGTCTATTTCGTTCATCCAT
AGTTGCCTGACTCCCCGTCGTGTAGATAACTACGATACGGGAGGGCTTACCATCTGGCCCCAGTGCTGCA
ATGATACCGCGAGACCCACGCTCACCGGCTCCAGATTTATCAGCAATAAACCAGCCAGCCGGAAGGGCCG
AGCGCAGAAGTGGTCCTGCAACTTTATCCGCCTCCATCCAGTCTATTAATTGTTGCCGGGAAGCTAGAGT
AAGTAGTTCGCCAGTTAATAGTTTGCGCAACGTTGTTGCCATTGCTACAGGCATCGTGGTGTCACGCTCG
TCGTTTGGTATGGCTTCATTCAGCTCCGGTTCCCAACGATCAAGGCGAGTTACATGATCCCCCATGTTGT
GCAAAAAAGCGGTTAGCTCCTTCGGTCCTCCGATCGTTGTCAGAAGTAAGTTGGCCGCAGTGTTATCACT
CATGGTTATGGCAGCACTGCATAATTCTCTTACTGTCATGCCATCCGTAAGATGCTTTTCTGTGACTGGT
GAGTACTCAACCAAGTCATTCTGAGAATAGTGTATGCGGCGACCGAGTTGCTCTTGCCCGGCGTCAATAC
GGGATAATACCGCGCCACATAGCAGAACTTTAAAAGTGCTCATCATTGGAAAACGTTCTTCGGGGCGAAA
ACTCTCAAGGATCTTACCGCTGTTGAGATCCAGTTCGATGTAACCCACTCGTGCACCCAACTGATCTTCA
GCATCTTTTACTTTCACCAGCGTTTCTGGGTGAGCAAAAACAGGAAGGCAAAATGCCGCAAAAAAGGGAA
TAAGGGCGACACGGAAATGTTGAATACTCATACTCTTCCTTTTTCAATATTATTGAAGCATTTATCAGGG
TTATTGTCTCATGAGCGGATACATATTTGAATGTATTTAGAAAAATAAACAAATAGGGGTTCCGCGCACA
TTTCCCCGAAAAGTGCCACCTG
